>Addgene plasmid #21174 | pCS2-mkgDUX4mal*mqg* | addgene partial sequence | sequence record 27361 | 21174 with EBV-rev
TGTCTGGATCTACGTAATACGACTCACTATAGTTCTAGAGGCTCGAGAGGCCTTGAATTCGCCCTTCTAA
AGCTCCTCCAGCAGAGCCCGGTATTCTTCCTCGCTGAGGGGTGCTTCCAGCGAGGCGGCCTCTTCCGAGG
CCTCCAGCTCCCCCGGGGCCTCCGTTTCTAGGAGAGGTTGCGCCTGCTGCAGAAACTCCGGGCTCGCCAG
GAGCTCATCCAGCAGCAGGCCGCAGGGGAGTGCAGACCAGGGCGCCGGCTCCTGGAGCGCCTAGGAGGGC
GCCGGGATGCCTTGCATCTGCCCCTGCCGCGCGGAGGCGGAGGCGTCCGGGGGCGCGGGCTGGGGAGGTG
GAGCTGCCCCGGCTTGGGGTTCCCACGCCGCCCCGGCGACCTGGGGACCCCGGCCCCAGCCCCACCACGG
ACTCCCCTGGGACGTGGGTGGCGCAAGCACCCCTTGGCCCTGCGGCCCCGCTTGAGCGGGCCCAGGCTGT
GCCACCGCGCAGGGGCCCGGCAGGCCGTCGCGCTGCGGGTCCCGGTCCTCCCGGCTTTTGCCCGGGTGCG
GAGGCCAGCGAGGAGCCTGAGGGTGGGAGAGCGCCCCGTCCGGAGGAGCCGGGGCGGCGTAGGCGAAATC
CCCGCGCGCCGGGGCAGGTTGGGAGATCCCCTCTGCCGGCGCGGCCTGG
