>Addgene plasmid #21174 | pCS2-mkgDUX4mal*mqg* | addgene partial sequence | sequence record 27362 | 21174 with SP6
GGATCCCATCGATCCAGGCCTCGACGCCCTGGGTCCCTTCCGGGGTGGGGCGGGCTGTCCCAGGGGGGCT
CACCGCCATTCATGAAGGGGTGGAGCCTGCCTGCCTGTGGGCCTTTACAAGGGCGGCTGGCTGGCTGGCT
GGCTGTCCGGGCAGGCCTCCTGGCTGCACCTGCCGCAGTGCACAGTCCGGCTGAGGTGCACGGGAGCCCG
CCGGCCTCTCTCTGCCCGCGTCCGTCCGTGAAATTCCGGCCGGGGCTCACCGCGATGGCCCTCCCGACAC
CCTAGGACAGCACCCTCCCCGCGGAAGCCCGGGGACGAGGACGGCGACGGAGACTCGTTTGGACCCCGAG
CCAAAGCGAGGCCCTGCGAGCCTGCTTTGAGCGGAACCCGTACCCGGGCATCGCCACCAGAGAACGGCTG
GCCCAGGCCATCGGCATTCCGGAGCCCAGGGTCCAGATTTGG
