[The description below was written by a language model from this plasmid's Addgene catalogue record.]
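Description:
pCS2-mkgDUX4mal*mqg* is a mammalian expression plasmid built on the pCS2 backbone (about 4.1 kb without insert) and carrying a mutated human DUX4 (double homeobox 4) sequence of roughly 1.5 kb. It is propagated in E. coli as a high-copy plasmid under ampicillin selection. The record lists the vector type as both mammalian and bacterial expression, and names SP6 and T7 as the flanking sequencing primers. This fits the general pCS2 design, in which phage promoter sites flank the cloning region and allow in vitro transcription. The record does not explicitly state which promoter drives expression in mammalian cells, and no feature table is available to confirm the regulatory elements. No tags or reporters are recorded.

The insert was cloned by restriction digestion between ClaI (destroyed during cloning) and EcoRI (retained). It carries two engineered point mutations, each converting a sense codon into a TAG stop codon: one changes TCG to TAG and the other changes CAG to TAG, with positions numbered according to the D4Z4 sequence reported in the associated study. The plasmid name appears to refer to alternative reading frames or start sites by their first three residues (mkg, mal, mqg), with asterisks marking the two that carry the stops. That would leave the "mkg" form as the one still able to give a full product, but this reading is inferred from the name and is not stated in the record. The construct comes from work on the RNA transcripts and proteins produced from D4Z4 repeat units in facioscapulohumeral dystrophy. In that context it would plausibly help determine which open reading frames give rise to the DUX4 protein products seen in transfected cells.
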