Addgene plasmid #21174: pCS2-mkgDUX4mal*mqg*
Depositing lab: Stephen Tapscott. Depositing organization: Fred Hutchinson Cancer Center. Publication: RNA transcripts, miRNA-sized fragments and proteins produced from D4Z4 units: new candidates for the pathophysiology of facioscapulohumeral dystrophy. Snider L, Asawachaicharn A, Tyler AE, Geng LN, Petek LM, Maves L, Miller DG, Lemmers RJ, Winokur ST, Tawil R, van der Maarel SM, Filippova GN, Tapscott SJ. Hum Mol Genet. 2009 Jul 1;18(13):2414-30. doi: 10.1093/hmg/ddp180. Epub 2009 Apr 9. PubMed 19359275.
Backbone
  Vector backbone: pCS2
  Backbone size w/o insert (bp): 4095
  Vector type: Mammalian Expression, Bacterial Expression
Growth in bacteria
  Bacterial resistance: Ampicillin, 100 μg/mL
  Growth temperature: 37°C
  Growth strain: DH5alpha
  Copy number: High Copy
Gene/Insert
  Gene/Insert name: DUX4 (alt name: double homeobox, 4)
  Species: H. sapiens (human)
  Insert size (bp): 1523
  Mutation: First point mutation at nucleotide 5114 (numbering according to sequence published in corresponding article): tCg to tAg. Second point mutation at nuc. 6163: Cag to Tag.
  GenBank ID: FJ439133
  Entrez Gene: DUX4 (a.k.a. DUX4L)
  Cloning method: Restriction Enzyme; 5′ cloning site ClaI (destroyed during cloning); 3′ cloning site EcoRI (not destroyed)
  Sequencing primers: 5′ SP6; 3′ T7
Terms and licenses: Academic/Nonprofit Terms; Industry Terms: Not Available to Industry
How to cite: pCS2-mkgDUX4mal*mqg* was a gift from Stephen Tapscott (Addgene plasmid # 21174 ; http://n2t.net/addgene:21174 ; RRID:Addgene_21174)
